>Addgene plasmid #25584 | Cp-MDH | depositor partial sequence | sequence record 11988 | Author sequence
TTAAAAAAAATAAGTTATAAATATAATACTGTAATTATGAGAAAGAAAATTTCAATTATTGGAGCTGGAC
AAATTGGCTCAACTATAGCACTTCTTTTAGGACAAAAAGATTTAGGAGATGTTTATATGTTTGATATTAT
TGAGGGAGTTCCACAAGGAAAAGCTTTAGATTTGAATCACTGCATGGCATTGATTGGGTCACCAGCGAAA
ATATTTGGTGAAAATAACTATGAGTATTTACAAAACTCTGATGTCGTCATAATAACAGCTGGAGTTCCTA
GAAAACCAAATATGACACGTTCAGATTTACTTACTGTTAATGCAAAGATTGTTGGTTCAGTTGCAGAAAA
TGTCGGTAAATACTGCCCTAATGCATTTGTAATATGTATTACTAATCCTCTAGATGCGATGGTTTACTAC
TTTAAAGAAAAGAGTGGAATACCAGCTAATAAAGTTTGTGGTATGTCAGGTGTGCTTGATTCCGCTAGGT
TCAGATGTAATTTAAGTCGAGCATTAGGTGTAAAGCCATCTGATGTATCAGCCATTGTTGTAGGTGGCCA
TGGAGATGAGATGATACCATTAACTAGTTCAGTTACAATTGGTGGAATTCTGCTTAGTGATTTTGTTGAG
CAAGGAAAAATTACTCATTCACAAATCAATGAAATTATTAAGAAGACAGCATTTGGTGGCGGTGAAATTG
TTGAACTTTTAAAAACTGGCTCAGCATTCTATGCTCCAGCCGCTTCAGCTGTAGCTATGGCTCAAGCTTA
TTTGAAAGATTCTAAATCAGTATTAGTTTGTTCAACATATCTTACTGGCCAGTATAATGTTAACAATCTT
TTTGTCGGTGTTCCTGTTGTTATTGGAAAAAATGGTATTGAAGACGTTGTTATTGTAAATTTATCTGATG
ACGAAAAATCATTATTTTCTAAATCAGTTGAATCTATTCAAAACCTTGTCCAAGACTTAAAAAGCCTTAA
TCTTTAA
