>Addgene plasmid #25584 | Cp-MDH | addgene partial sequence | sequence record 31569 | 25584 with LacI-R
TTGACTCTCTTCCGGGCGCTATCATGCCATACCGCGAAAGGTTTTGCGCCATTCGATGGTGTCCGGGATC
TCGACGCTCTCCCTTATGCGACTCCTGCATTAGGAAGCAGCCCAGTAGTAGGTTGAGGCCGTTGAGCACC
GCCGCCGCAAGGAATGGTGCATGCAAGGAGATGGCGCCCAACAGTCCCCCGGCCACGGGGCCTGCCACCA
TACCCACGCCGAAACAAGCGCTCATGAGCCCGAAGTGGCGAGCCCGATCTTCCCCATCGGTGATGTCGGC
GATATAGGCGCCAGCAACCGCACCTGTGGCGCCGGTGATGCCGGCCACGATGCGTCCGGCGTAGAGGATC
GAGATCTCGATCCCGCGAAATTAATACGACTCACTATAGGGGAATTGTGAGCGGATAACAATTCCCCTCT
AGAAATAATTTTGTTTAACTTTAAGAAGGAGATATACCATGGGCAGCAGCCATCATCATCATCATCACAG
CAGCGGCAGAGAAAACTTGTATTTCCAGGGCTTAAAAAAAATAAGTTATAAATATAATACTGTAATTATG
AGAAAGAAAATTTCAATTATTGGAGCTGGACAAATTGGCTCAACTATAGCACTTCTTTTAGGACAAAAAG
ATTTAGGAGATGTTTATATGTTTGATATTATTGAGGGAGTTCCACAAGGAAAAGCTTTAGATTTGAATCA
CTGCATGGCATTGATTGGGTCACCAGCGAAAATATTTGGTGAAAATAACTATGAGTATTTACAAAACTCT
GATGTCGTCATAATAACAGCTGGAGTTCCTAGAAAACCAAATATGACACGTTCAGATTTACTTACTGTTA
ATGCAAAGATTGTTGGTTCAGTTGCAGAAAATGTCGGTAAATACTGCCCTAATGCATTTGTAATATGTAT
TACTAATCCTCTAGATGCGATGGTTTACTAC
