[The description below was written by a language model from this plasmid's Addgene catalogue record.]
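Description:
Cp-MDH is a bacterial expression plasmid built on the p15TV-L backbone, a vector from a structural genomics consortium with a listed size of 7746 bp without insert. It is maintained in E. coli under ampicillin selection and is recorded as low copy. The record gives no feature table and does not name the origin of replication. It also does not state the promoter explicitly, but the listed sequencing primers (T7 forward and T7 terminator reverse) indicate that the insert lies between T7 promoter and terminator regions. This is the usual arrangement for expression driven by T7 RNA polymerase in a suitable E. coli host.

The insert is a 987 bp coding sequence for malate dehydrogenase from the apicomplexan parasite Cryptosporidium parvum (gene locus cgd7_470), introduced by restriction enzyme cloning. It carries an N-terminal His tag, which allows the recombinant protein to be purified by immobilised metal affinity chromatography. The record does not say whether a protease cleavage site follows the tag.

The stated purpose is bacterial production of protein for structure determination, and the record notes that the insert may not be the full open reading frame. This is common for structural genomics constructs, where domain boundaries are often trimmed to improve solubility or crystallisation. The depositor comments link the construct to a deposited Protein Data Bank structure of this enzyme, so it is best regarded as a source of recombinant C. parvum malate dehydrogenase for crystallographic, biochemical or enzymological work.
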