Addgene plasmid #25584: Cp-MDH
Purpose: Bacterial expression for structure determination; may not be full ORF
Depositing lab: Cheryl Arrowsmith. Depositing organization: University of Toronto.
Backbone
  Vector backbone: p15TV-L
  Backbone manufacturer: SGC
  Backbone size w/o insert (bp): 7746
  Vector type: Bacterial Expression
Growth in bacteria
  Bacterial resistance: Ampicillin, 100 μg/mL
  Growth temperature: 37°C
  Growth strain: DH5alpha
  Copy number: Low Copy
Gene/Insert
  Gene/Insert name: Cp-MDH (alt names: PDB: 2HJR; malate dehydrogenase; cgd7-470)
  Species: Cryptosporidium parvum
  Insert size (bp): 987
  Entrez Gene: cgd7_470
  Tag / fusion protein: His (N terminal on insert)
  Cloning method: Restriction Enzyme
  Sequencing primers: 5′ T7; 3′ T7-term
Terms and licenses: Academic/Nonprofit Terms; Industry Terms: Not Available to Industry
Depositor comments: PDB: 2HJR http://www.thesgc.org/structures/2HJR/
How to cite: Cp-MDH was a gift from Cheryl Arrowsmith (Addgene plasmid # 25584 ; http://n2t.net/addgene:25584 ; RRID:Addgene_25584)
